Addgene plasmid #241395: Bxb1-GA_AIO-TetOn_ISL1-LHX3_Down-Tandem
Purpose: Bxb1-GA donor plasmid with downstream tandem syntax for all-in-one doxycycline-inducible expression of ISL1 and LHX3
Depositing lab: Richard Davis. Depositing organization: Leiden University Medical Center. Publication: STRAIGHT-IN Dual: a platform for dual, single-copy integrations of DNA payloads and gene circuits into human induced pluripotent stem cells. Blanch-Asensio A, Ploessl DS, Wang NB, Mummery CL, Galloway KE, Davis RP. bioRxiv [Preprint]. 2024 Oct 17:2024.10.17.616637. doi: 10.1101/2024.10.17.616637. PubMed 39464154.
Backbone
  Vector backbone: pBR322/pUC
  Backbone size w/o insert (bp): 4700
  Vector type: Mammalian Expression
Growth in bacteria
  Bacterial resistance: Ampicillin, 100 μg/mL
  Growth temperature: 37°C
  Growth strain: NEB Stable
  Copy number: High Copy
Gene/Insert
  Gene/Insert name: TRE-ISL1-LHX3; rtTA-T2A-mTagBFP2
  Species: H. sapiens (human)
  Insert size (bp): 7000
  Entrez Gene: ISL1 (a.k.a. ISLET1, Isl-1); LHX3 (a.k.a. CPHD3, LIM3, M2-LHX3)
  Promoter: TRE; CAG
  Tag / fusion protein: NLS (C terminal on insert)
  Cloning method: Gibson Cloning
Terms and licenses: Academic/Nonprofit Terms; Industry Terms: Not Available to Industry
How to cite: Bxb1-GA_AIO-TetOn_ISL1-LHX3_Down-Tandem was a gift from Richard Davis (Addgene plasmid # 241395 ; http://n2t.net/addgene:241395 ; RRID:Addgene_241395)
