[The description below was written by a language model from this plasmid's Addgene catalogue record and pLannotate feature annotations shown in this document.]
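Description:
Bxb1-GA_AIO-TetOn_ISL1-LHX3_Down-Tandem is an 11.8 kb mammalian expression donor plasmid on a pBR322/pUC-type backbone, designed for Bxb1 integrase-mediated, single-copy insertion of an all-in-one doxycycline-inducible circuit into a landing pad in human induced pluripotent stem cells (the STRAIGHT-IN Dual platform). In E. coli it is maintained at high copy through the ColE1/pUC origin and selected with ampicillin via the AmpR (β-lactamase) gene. An f1 origin and remnants of the lac region, lacZα, bom and rop are also annotated. The "GA" in the name presumably denotes the central dinucleotide of the Bxb1 attachment site, but the attachment site itself does not appear in the automated feature table.

The payload comprises two transcription units in the same orientation, which is the "downstream tandem" syntax. The first is a TRE3G promoter driving human ISL1 followed by LHX3, terminated by a WPRE and a bGH polyadenylation fragment. The element joining the two coding sequences is not annotated. Immediately downstream, a CAG promoter (CMV enhancer, chicken β-actin promoter, chimeric intron) constitutively expresses the rtTA transactivator (annotated through its TetR portion), linked by T2A to mTagBFP2 carrying three C-terminal SV40 NLS copies, with a full bGH poly(A). Doxycycline-bound rtTA activates TRE3G, and nuclear blue fluorescence marks cells carrying the cassette.

Upstream of the circuit lie SV40 and EF-1α promoter sequences and an FRT site. Short NeoR/KanR and PuroR fragments flank the circuit. These may relate to selection-marker activation and auxiliary-sequence excision after integration, though the record does not say so. ISL1 and LHX3 cooperate in motor neuron specification, consistent with inducible forward programming, and the construct also allows comparison of gene syntax effects.
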