Features (pLannotate 1.2.2; 36 found; start..end, strand, type, name):
      2..94      +  CDS            lacI (fragment): lac repressor; lacI; The lac repressor binds to the lac operator to inhibit transcription in E. coli. This inhibition can be relieved by adding lactose or isopropyl-β-D-thiogalactopyranoside (IPTG).
    107..128     +  protein_bind   CAP binding site: CAP binding activates transcription in the presence of cAMP. E. coli catabolite activator protein
    143..173     +  promoter       lac promoter: promoter for the E. coli lac operon
    177..199     +  protein_bind   lac operator (fragment): The lac repressor binds to the lac operator to inhibit transcription in E. coli. This inhibition can be relieved by adding lactose or isopropyl-β-D-thiogalactopyranoside (IPTG). lac repressor encoded by lacI
    253..463     +  promoter       SV40 promoter: SV40 early promoter
    485..551     +  CDS            small t antigen (fragment): SV40 (simian virus 40) small t antigen
    558..1736    +  promoter       EF-1α promoter: strong constitutive promoter for human elongation factor EF-1α
   1808..1855    +  protein_bind   FRT: FLP-mediated recombination occurs in the 8-bp core sequence TCTAGAAA (Turan and Bode, 2011). FLP recombinase from the Saccharomyces cerevisiae 2μ plasmid
   1855..1879    -  CDS            NeoR/KanR (fragment): aminoglycoside phosphotransferase confers resistance to neomycin, kanamycin, and G418 (Geneticin®)
   1894..2270    +  promoter       TRE3G promoter: 3rd-generation Tet-responsive promoter that can be activated by binding of Tet-On® 3G
   2288..3334    +  CDS            ISL1: ISL1_HUMAN - Experimental evidence at protein level: Swiss-Prot protein existence level 1. DNA-binding transcriptional activator. Recognizes and binds to the consensus octamer binding site 5'-ATAATTAA-3' in promoter of target genes. Plays a fundamental role in the gene regulatory network essential for retinal ganglion cell (RGC) differentiation. Cooperates with the transcription factor POU4F2 to achieve maximal levels of expression of RGC target genes and RGC fate specification in the developing retina. Involved in the specification of motor neurons in cooperation with LHX3 and LDB1. Binds to
   3509..4624    +  CDS            LHX3 (fragment): LHX3_HUMAN - Experimental evidence at protein level: Swiss-Prot protein existence level 1. Acts as a transcriptional activator. Binds to and activates the promoter of the alpha-glycoprotein gene, and synergistically enhances transcription from the prolactin promoter in cooperation with POU1F1/Pit-1 (By similarity). Required for the establishment of the specialized cells of the pituitary gland and the nervous system. Involved in the development of interneurons and motor neurons in cooperation with LDB1 and ISL1. From Homo sapiens (Human).
   4628..5216    +  misc_feature   WPRE: woodchuck hepatitis virus posttranscriptional regulatory element
   5242..5267    +  polyA_signal   bGH poly(A) signal (fragment): bovine growth hormone polyadenylation signal
   5273..5652    +  enhancer       CMV enhancer: human cytomegalovirus immediate early enhancer
   5654..5928    +  promoter       chicken β-actin promoter: No description available
   5929..6524    +  intron         chimeric intron (fragment): chimera between introns from chicken β-actin and rabbit β-globin
   6520..6897    +  intron         chimeric intron (fragment): chimera between introns from chicken β-actin and rabbit β-globin
   6956..7573    +  CDS            tetR: TETR2_ECOLX - Experimental evidence at protein level: Swiss-Prot protein existence level 1. TetR is the repressor of the tetracycline resistance element; its N-terminal region forms a helix-turn-helix structure and binds DNA. Binding of tetracycline to TetR reduces the repressor affinity for the tetracycline resistance gene (tetA) promoter operator sites. From Escherichia coli.
   7700..7753    +  CDS            T2A: 2A peptide from Thosea asigna virus capsid protein Eukaryotic ribosomes fail to insert a peptide bond between the Gly and Pro residues, yielding separate polypeptides.
   7754..8461    +  CDS            mTagBFP2: mTagBFP2 is a basic (constitutively fluorescent) blue fluorescent protein published in 2011, derived from Entacmaea quadricolor. It is reported to be a very rapidly-maturing monomer with very low acid sensitivity.
   8462..8482    +  misc_feature   MCS (fragment): multiple cloning site
   8486..8506    +  CDS            SV40 NLS: nuclear localization signal of SV40 (simian virus 40) large T antigen
   8510..8530    +  CDS            SV40 NLS: nuclear localization signal of SV40 (simian virus 40) large T antigen
   8534..8554    +  CDS            SV40 NLS: nuclear localization signal of SV40 (simian virus 40) large T antigen
   8625..8849    +  polyA_signal   bGH poly(A) signal: bovine growth hormone polyadenylation signal
   8856..8877    +  CDS            PuroR (fragment): puromycin N-acetyltransferase; pac from Streptomyces; confers resistance to puromycin
   8936..8956    +  CDS            lacZα (fragment): LacZα fragment of β-galactosidase; lacZ fragment
   8964..9121    +  CDS            lacZα (fragment): LacZα fragment of β-galactosidase; lacZ fragment
   9127..9178    -  misc_feature   bom (fragment): basis of mobility region from pBR322
   9197..9652    +  rep_origin     f1 ori (sequence partly withheld): f1 bacteriophage origin of replication; arrow indicates direction of (+) strand synthesis
   9653..9702    -  misc_feature   bom (fragment): basis of mobility region from pBR322
   9804..9839    -  CDS            rop (fragment): Rop protein, which maintains plasmids at low copy number; rop
   9934..10038   +  promoter       AmpR promoter: bla
  10039..10899   +  CDS            AmpR: β-lactamase; bla; confers resistance to ampicillin, carbenicillin, and related antibiotics
  11070..11658   +  rep_origin     ori: high-copy-number ColE1/pMB1/pBR322/pUC origin of replication
>Addgene plasmid #241395 | Bxb1-GA_AIO-TetOn_ISL1-LHX3_Down-Tandem | addgene full sequence | sequence record 485738 | Addgene NGS Result
AGCGCCCAATACGCAAACCGCCTCTCCCCGCGCGTTGGCCGATTCATTAATGCAGCTGGCACGACAGGTT
TCCCGACTGGAAAGCGGGCAGTGAGCGCAACGCAATTAATGTGAGTTAGCTCACTCATTAGGCACCCCAG
GCTTTACACTTTATGCTTCCGGCTCGTATGTTGTGTGGAATTGTGAGCGGATAACAATTTCACACAGGAA
ACAGCTATGACCATGATTACGCCAAGCTTAATTCCCTCCCCAGCAGGCAGAAGTATGCAAAGCATGCATC
TCAATTAGTCAGCAACCATAGTCCCGCCCCTAACTCCGCCCATCCCGCCCCTAACTCCGCCCAGTTCCGC
CCATTCTCCGCCCCATGGCTGACTAATTTTTTTTATTTATGCAGAGGCCGAGGCCGCCTCGGCCTCTGAG
CTATTCCAGAAGTAGTGAGGAGGCTTTTTTGGAGGCCTAGGCTTTTGCAAAAAGCTTTGCAAAGATGGAT
AAAGTTTTAAACAGAGAGGAATCTTTGCAGCTAATGGACCTTCTAGGTCTTGAAAGGAGTGGGAATTGGC
TCCGGTGCCCGTCAGTGGGCAGAGCGCACATCGCCCACAGTCCCCGAGAAGTTGGGGGGAGGGGTCGGCA
ATTGAACCGGTGCCTAGAGAAGGTGGCGCGGGGTAAACTGGGAAAGTGATGTCGTGTACTGGCTCCGCCT
TTTTCCCGAGGGTGGGGGAGAACCGTATATAAGTGCAGTAGTCGCCGTGAACGTTCTTTTTCGCAACGGG
TTTGCCGCCAGAACACAGGTAAGTGCCGTGTGTGGTTCCCGCGGGCCTGGCCTCTTTACGGGTTATGGCC
CTTGCGTGCCTTGAATTACTTCCACCTGGCTGCAGTACGTGATTCTTGATCCCGAGCTTCGGGTTGGAAG
TGGGTGGGAGAGTTCGAGGCCTTGCGCTTAAGGAGCCCCTTCGCCTCGTGCTTGAGTTGAGGCCTGGCCT
GGGCGCTGGGGCCGCCGCGTGCGAATCTGGTGGCACCTTCGCGCCTGTCTCGCTGCTTTCGATAAGTCTC
TAGCCATTTAAAATTTTTGATGACCTGCTGCGACGCTTTTTTTCTGGCAAGATAGTCTTGTAAATGCGGG
CCAAGATCTGCACACTGGTATTTCGGTTTTTGGGGCCGCGGGCGGCGACGGGGCCCGTGCGTCCCAGCGC
ACATGTTCGGCGAGGCGGGGCCTGCGAGCGCGGCCACCGAGAATCGGACGGGGGTAGTCTCAAGCTGGCC
GGCCTGCTCTGGTGCCTGGCCTCGCGCCGCCGTGTATCGCCCCGCCCTGGGCGGCAAGGCTGGCCCGGTC
GGCACCAGTTGCGTGAGCGGAAAGATGGCCGCTTCCCGGCCCTGCTGCAGGGAGCTCAAAATGGAGGACG
CGGCGCTCGGGAGAGCGGGCGGGTGAGTCACCCACACAAAGGAAAAGGGCCTTTCCGTCCTCAGCCGTCG
CTTCATGTGACTCCACGGAGTACCGGGCGCCGTCCAGGCACCTCGATTAGTTCTCGAGCTTTTGGAGTAC
GTCGTCTTTAGGTTGGGGGGAGGGGTTTTATGCGATGGAGTTTCCCCACACTGAGTGGGTGGAGACTGAA
GTTAGGCCAGCTTGGCACTTGATGTAATTCTCCTTGGAATTTGCCCTTTTTGAGTTTGGATCTTGGTTCA
TTCTCAAGCCTCAGACAGTGGTTCAAAGTTTTTTTCTTCCATTTCAGGTGTCGTGAGGAATTCGCCACCA
TGGCCGGCTTGTCGACGACGGCGGACTCCGTCGTCAGGATCATCCGGATCCGGATCCGAAGTTCCTATTC
CGAAGTTCCTATTCTCTAGAAAGTATAGGAACTTCATGATATTCGGCAAGCAGGCATCGACTAGTTAATT
AAGGTTTACTCCCTATCAGTGATAGAGAACGTATGAAGAGTTTACTCCCTATCAGTGATAGAGAACGTAT
GCAGACTTTACTCCCTATCAGTGATAGAGAACGTATAAGGAGTTTACTCCCTATCAGTGATAGAGAACGT
ATGACCAGTTTACTCCCTATCAGTGATAGAGAACGTATCTACAGTTTACTCCCTATCAGTGATAGAGAAC
GTATATCCAGTTTACTCCCTATCAGTGATAGAGAACGTATAAGCTTTAGGCGTGTACGGTGGGCGCCTAT
AAAAGCAGAGCTCGTTTAGTGAACCGTCAGATCGCCTGGAGCAATTCCACAACACTTTTGTCTTATACCA
ACTTTCCGTACCACTTCCTACCCTCGTAAACTTAAGAATTCGCCACCATGGGAGACATGGGAGATCCACC
AAAAAAAAAACGTCTGATTTCCCTATGTGTTGGTTGCGGCAATCAGATTCACGATCAGTATATTCTGAGG
GTTTCTCCGGATTTGGAATGGCATGCGGCATGTTTGAAATGTGCGGAGTGTAATCAGTATTTGGACGAGA
GCTGTACATGCTTTGTTAGGGATGGGAAAACCTACTGTAAAAGAGATTATATCAGGTTGTACGGGATCAA
ATGCGCCAAGTGCAGCATCGGCTTCAGCAAGAACGACTTCGTGATGCGTGCCCGCTCCAAGGTGTATCAC
ATCGAGTGTTTCCGCTGTGTGGCCTGCAGCCGCCAGCTCATCCCTGGGGACGAATTTGCGCTTCGGGAGG
ACGGTCTCTTCTGCCGAGCAGACCACGATGTGGTGGAGAGGGCCAGTCTAGGCGCTGGCGACCCGCTCAG
TCCCCTGCATCCAGCGCGGCCACTGCAAATGGCAGCGGAGCCCATCTCCGCCAGGCAGCCGGCCCTGCGG
CCCCACGTCCACAAGCAGCCGGAGAAGACCACCCGCGTGCGGACTGTGCTGAACGAGAAGCAGCTGCACA
CCTTGCGGACCTGCTACGCCGCAAACCCGCGGCCAGATGCGCTCATGAAGGAGCAACTGGTAGAGATGAC
GGGCCTCAGTCCCCGTGTGATCCGGGTCTGGTTTCAAAACAAGCGGTGCAAGGACAAGAAGCGAAGCATC
ATGATGAAGCAACTCCAGCAGCAGCAGCCCAATGACAAAACTAATATCCAGGGGATGACAGGAACTCCCA
TGGTGGCTGCCAGTCCAGAGAGACACGACGGTGGCTTACAGGCTAACCCAGTGGAAGTACAAAGTTACCA
GCCACCTTGGAAAGTACTGAGCGACTTCGCCTTGCAGAGTGACATAGATCAGCCTGCTTTTCAGCAACTG
GTCAATTTTTCAGAAGGAGGACCGGGCTCTAATTCCACTGGCAGTGAAGTAGCATCAATGTCCTCTCAAC
TTCCAGATACACCTAACAGCATGGTAGCCAGTCCTATTGAGGCATTGATGCACAGCAGAGGCTCTGGCGA
GGGCAGAGGCAGCCTGCTGACATGTGGCGACGTGGAAGAGAACCCTGGCCCCGGTACCATGGAAGCCAGA
GGCGAACTGGGCCCTGCCAGAGAATCTGCCGGCGGAGATCTGCTGCTGGCCCTGCTGGCTAGAAGGGCCG
ACCTGAGAAGAGAAATCCCCCTGTGCGCCGGCTGCGACCAGCACATCCTGGACCGGTTTATCCTGAAGGC
CCTGGACAGACACTGGCACAGCAAGTGCCTGAAGTGCAGCGACTGCCACACCCCCCTGGCCGAGAGATGC
TTTAGCAGAGGCGAGAGCGTGTACTGCAAGGACGACTTCTTCAAGAGATTCGGCACCAAGTGCGCCGCCT
GCCAGCTGGGAATTCCTCCTACACAGGTCGTGCGGAGAGCCCAGGACTTCGTGTACCATCTGCACTGCTT
CGCCTGCGTCGTGTGCAAGAGACAGCTGGCCACCGGCGACGAGTTCTACCTGATGGAAGATAGCCGGCTC
GTGTGTAAAGCCGACTACGAGACAGCCAAGCAGAGAGAGGCCGAGGCCACCGCCAAAAGACCCAGAACCA
CCATCACCGCCAAGCAGCTGGAAACCCTGAAGTCCGCCTACAACACCAGCCCCAAGCCCGCCAGACATGT
GCGGGAACAGCTGAGCAGCGAGACAGGCCTGGACATGAGAGTGGTGCAAGTGTGGTTCCAGAACAGACGG
GCCAAAGAGAAGCGGCTGAAGAAGGACGCCGGCAGGCAGAGATGGGGCCAGTACTTCCGGAACATGAAGC
GGTCCAGAGGCGGCAGCAAGAGCGACAAGGACAGCGTGCAGGAAGGCCAGGACAGCGACGCCGAGGTGTC
CTTCCCAGATGAGCCTAGCCTGGCCGAAATGGGCCCAGCCAATGGCCTGTATGGCAGCCTGGGAGAGCCA
ACCCAGGCTCTGGGCAGACCTTCTGGCGCCCTGGGCAACTTCTCTCTGGAACACGGCGGACTGGCCGGAC
CCGAGCAGTATAGAGAACTGAGGCCCGGCAGCCCTTACGGCGTGCCACCTTCTCCAGCTGCCCCTCAGTC
TCTGCCAGGACCTCAGCCTCTGCTGTCCAGCCTGGTGTACCCCGATACAAGCCTGGGCCTGGTGCCATCT
GGCGCTCCAGGCGGACCTCCTCCAATGAGAGTGCTGGCCGGCAATGGCCCTAGCAGCGATCTGAGCACAG
GCAGCTCTGGCGGCTACCCCGATTTTCCTGCCAGCCCTGCCTCCTGGCTGGACGAAGTGGATCACGCCCA
GTTCTGAAATCAACCTCTGGATTACAAAATTTGTGAAAGATTGACTGGTATTCTTAACTATGTTGCTCCT
TTTACGCTATGTGGATACGCTGCTTTAATGCCTTTGTATCATGCTATTGCTTCCCGTATGGCTTTCATTT
TCTCCTCCTTGTATAAATCCTGGTTGCTGTCTCTTTATGAGGAGTTGTGGCCCGTTGTCAGGCAACGTGG
CGTGGTGTGCACTGTGTTTGCTGACGCAACCCCCACTGGTTGGGGCATTGCCACCACCTGTCAGCTCCTT
TCCGGGACTTTCGCTTTCCCCCTCCCTATTGCCACGGCGGAACTCATCGCCGCCTGCCTTGCCCGCTGCT
GGACAGGGGCTCGGCTGTTGGGCACTGACAATTCCGTGGTGTTGTCGGGGAAGCTGACGTCCTTTCCATG
GCTGCTCGCCTGTGTTGCCACCTGGATTCTGCGCGGGACGTCCTTCTGCTACGTCCCTTCGGCCCTCAAT
CCAGCGGACCTTCCTTCCCGCGGCCTGCTGCCGGCTCTGCGGCCTCTTCCGCGTCTTCGCCTTCGCCCTC
AGACGAGTCGGATCTCCCTTTGGGCCGCCTCCCCGCCCTTTGGGCCGCCTCCCCGCGCTAGTGCTGGGGA
TGCGGTGGGCTCTATGGGTCTCGACATTGATTATTGACTAGTTATTAATAGTAATCAATTACGGGGTCAT
TAGTTCATAGCCCATATATGGAGTTCCGCGTTACATAACTTACGGTAAATGGCCCGCCTGGCTGACCGCC
CAACGACCCCCGCCCATTGACGTCAATAATGACGTATGTTCCCATAGTAACGCCAATAGGGACTTTCCAT
TGACGTCAATGGGTGGAGTATTTACGGTAAACTGCCCACTTGGCAGTACATCAAGTGTATCATATGCCAA
GTACGCCCCCTATTGACGTCAATGACGGTAAATGGCCCGCCTGGCATTATGCCCAGTACATGACCTTATG
GGACTTTCCTACTTGGCAGTACATCTACGTATTAGTCATCGCTATTACCATGGTCGAGGTGAGCCCCACG
TTCTGCTTCACTCTCCCCATCTCCCCCCCCTCCCCACCCCCAATTTTGTATTTATTTATTTTTTAATTAT
TTTGTGCAGCGATGGGGGCGGGGGGGGGGGGGCGCGCGCCAGGCGGGGCGGGGCGGGGCGAGGGGCGGGG
CGGGGCGAGGCGGAGAGGTGCGGCGGCAGCCAATCAGAGCGGCGCGCTCCGAAAGTTTCCTTTTATGGCG
AGGCGGCGGCGGCGGCGGCCCTATAAAAAGCGAAGCGCGCGGCGGGCGGGAGTCGCTGCGCGCTGCCTTC
GCCCCGTGCCCCGCTCCGCCGCCGCCTCGCGCCGCCCGCCCCGGCTCTGACTGACCGCGTTACTCCCACA
GGTGAGCGGGCGGGACGGCCCTTCTCCTCCGGGCTGTAATTAGCGCTTGGTTTAATGACGGCTTGTTTCT
TTTCTGTGGCTGCGTGAAAGCCTTGAGGGGCTCCGGGAGGGCCCTTTGTGCGGGGGGAGCGGCTCGGGGG
GTGCGTGCGTGTGTGTGTGCGTGGGGAGCGCCGCGTGCGGCTCCGCGCTGCCCGGCGGCTGTGAGCGCTG
CGGGCGCGGCGCGGGGCTTTGTGCGCTCCGCAGTGTGCGCGAGGGGAGCGCGGCCGGGGGCGGTGCCCCG
CGGTGCGGGGGGGGCTGCGAGGGGAACAAAGGCTGCGTGCGGGGTGTGTGCGTGGGGGGGTGAGCAGGGG
GTGTGGGCGCGTCGGTCGGGCTGCAACCCCCCCTGCACCCCCCTCCCCGAGTTGCTGAGCGCGGCCCGGC
TTCGGGTGCGGGGCTCCGTACGGGGCGTGGCGCGGGGCTCGCCGTGCCGGGCGGGGGGTGGCGGCAGGTG
GGGGTGCCGGGCGGCCCCCGGAGCGCCGGCGGCTGTCGAGGCGCGGCGAGCCGCAGCCATTGCCTTTTAT
GGTAATCGTGCGAGAGGGCGCAGGGACTTCCTTTGTCCCAAATCTGTGCGGAGCCGAAATCTGGGAGGCG
CCGCCGCACCCCCTCTAGCGGGCGCGGGGCGAAGCGGTGCGGCGCCGGCAGGAAGGAAATGGGCGGGGAG
GGCCTTCGTGCGTCGCCGCGCCGCCGTCCCCTTCTCCCTCTCCAGCCTCGGGGCTGTCCGCGGGGGGACG
GCTGCCTTCGGGGGGGACGGGGCAGGGCGGGGTTCGGCTTCTGGCGTGTGACCGGCGGCTCTAGAGCCTC
TGCTAACCATGTTCATGCCTTCTTCTTTTTCCTACAGCTCCTGGGCAACGTGCTGGTTATTGTGCTGTCT
CATCATTTTGGCAAAGAATGTCGACATGAGCCGGCTGGACAAGAGCAAAGTGATCAACAGCGCCCTGGAA
CTGCTGAACGGCGTGGGCATCGAGGGCCTGACCACCCGGAAGCTGGCCCAGAAACTGGGCGTGGAACAGC
CCACCCTGTACTGGCACGTGAAGAACAAGCGGGCCCTGCTGGACGCCCTGCCCATCGAGATGCTGGACCG
GCACCACACCCACAGCTGCCCTCTGGAAGGCGAGAGCTGGCAGGACTTCCTGCGGAACAACGCCAAGAGC
TACAGATGCGCCCTGCTGAGCCACCGGGACGGCGCCAAAGTGCACCTGGGCACCAGACCCACCGAGAAGC
AGTACGAGACACTGGAAAACCAGCTGGCCTTCCTGTGCCAGCAGGGCTTCAGCCTGGAAAACGCCCTGTA
CGCCCTGAGCGCCGTGGGCCACTTCACCCTGGGCTGCGTGCTGGAAGAACAGGAACACCAGGTCGCCAAA
GAGGAAAGAGAGACACCCACCACCGACAGCATGCCCCCCCTGCTGAAGCAGGCCATCGAGCTGTTCGACA
GACAGGGCGCCGAGCCCGCCTTCCTGTTCGGCCTGGAACTGATCATCTGCGGCCTCGAGAAGCAGCTGAA
GTGCGAGAGCGGCGGACCCACCGACGCCCTGGACGACTTCGACCTGGACATGCTGCCCGCCGATGCCCTG
GATGATTTTGATCTGGATATGCTCCCTGCTGACGCTCTCGATGACTTCGATCTCGATATGCTGCCAGGCG
AGGGCAGGGGAAGTCTTCTAACATGCGGGGACGTGGAGGAAAATCCCGGCCCCGTGTCTAAGGGCGAAGA
GCTGATTAAGGAGAACATGCACATGAAGCTGTACATGGAGGGCACCGTGGACAACCATCACTTCAAGTGC
ACATCCGAGGGCGAAGGCAAGCCCTACGAGGGCACCCAGACCATGAGAATCAAGGTGGTCGAGGGCGGCC
CTCTCCCCTTCGCCTTCGACATCCTGGCTACTAGCTTCCTCTACGGCAGCAAGACCTTCATCAACCACAC
CCAGGGCATCCCCGACTTCTTCAAGCAGTCCTTCCCTGAGGGCTTCACATGGGAGAGAGTCACCACATAC
GAAGACGGGGGCGTGCTGACCGCTACCCAGGACACCAGCCTCCAGGACGGCTGCCTCATCTACAACGTCA
AGATCAGAGGGGTGAACTTCACATCCAACGGCCCTGTGATGCAGAAGAAAACACTCGGCTGGGAGGCCTT
CACCGAGACGCTGTACCCCGCTGACGGCGGCCTGGAAGGCAGAAACGACATGGCCCTGAAGCTCGTGGGC
GGGAGCCATCTGATCGCAAACGCCAAGACCACATATAGATCCAAGAAACCCGCTAAGAACCTCAAGATGC
CTGGCGTCTACTATGTGGACTACAGACTGGAAAGAATCAAGGAGGCCAACAACGAGACCTACGTCGAGCA
GCACGAGGTGGCAGTGGCCAGATACTGCGACCTCCCTAGCAAACTGGGGCACAAGCTTAATTCCGGACTC
AGATCTCGAGCTGATCCAAAAAAGAAGAGAAAGGTAGATCCAAAAAAGAAGAGAAAGGTAGATCCAAAAA
AGAAGAGAAAGGTAGGATCCACCGGATCTAGATAACTGATCATAATCAGCCATACCACATTTGAAACCCG
CTGATCAGCCTCGACTGTGCCTTCTAGTTGCCAGCCATCTGTTGTTTGCCCCTCCCCCGTGCCTTCCTTG
ACCCTGGAAGGTGCCACTCCCACTGTCCTTTCCTAATAAAATGAGGAAATTGCATCGCATTGTCTGAGTA
GGTGTCATTCTATTCTGGGGGGTGGGGTGGGGCAGGACAGCAAGGGGGAGGATTGGGAAGACAATAGCAG
GCATGCTGGGGATGCGGTGGGCTCTATGGCTAGCCGCTGCAAGAACTCTTCCTCACGGATCCGAAGTTCC
TATTCCGAAGTTCCTATTCTTCAAATAGTATAGGAACTTCAGCGCTCACTGGCCGTCGTTTTACAAAGGG
CGAATTCACTGGCCGTCGTTTTACAACGTCGTGACTGGGAAAACCCTGGCGTTACCCAACTTAATCGCCT
TGCAGCACATCCCCCTTTCGCCAGCTGGCGTAATAGCGAAGAGGCCCGCACCGATCGCCCTTCCCAACAG
TTGCGCAGCCTGAATGGCGAATGGCGCCTGATGCGGTATTTTCTCCTTACGCATCTGTGCGGTATTTCAC
ACCGCATA
[95 nt withheld, positions 9179-9273]
T
[46 nt withheld, positions 9275-9320]
C
[141 nt withheld, positions 9322-9462]
CCTTTGACGTTGGAGTCCACGTTCTTT
[37 nt withheld, positions 9490-9526]
ACTCTATCTCGGGCTATTCTTTTGATTTATAAGGGATTTTGCCGATTTCGGTCTATTGGTTAAAAAATGA
GCTGATTTAACAAAAATTTAACGCGAATTTTAACAAAATATTAACGTTTACAATTTTATGGTGCACTCTC
AGTACAATCTGCTCTGATGCCGCATAGTTAAGCCAGCCCCGACACCCGCCAACACCCGCTGACGCGCCCT
GACGGGCTTGTCTGCTCCCGGCATCCGCTTACAGACAAGCTGTGACCGTCTCCGGGAGCTGCATGTGTCA
GAGGTTTTCACCGTCATCACCGAAACGCGCGAGACGAAAGGGCCTCGTGATACGCCTATTTTTATAGGTT
AATGTCATGATAATAATGGTTTCTTAGACGTCAGGTGGCACTTTTCGGGGAAATGTGCGCGGAACCCCTA
TTTGTTTATTTTTCTAAATACATTCAAATATGTATCCGCTCATGAGACAATAACCCTGATAAATGCTTCA
ATAATATTGAAAAAGGAAGAGTATGAGTATTCAACATTTCCGTGTCGCCCTTATTCCCTTTTTTGCGGCA
TTTTGCCTTCCTGTTTTTGCTCACCCAGAAACGCTGGTGAAAGTAAAAGATGCTGAAGATCAGTTGGGTG
CACGAGTGGGTTACATCGAACTGGATCTCAACAGCGGTAAGATCCTTGAGAGTTTTCGCCCCGAAGAACG
TTTTCCAATGATGAGCACTTTTAAAGTTCTGCTATGTGGCGCGGTATTATCCCGTATTGACGCCGGGCAA
GAGCAACTCGGTCGCCGCATACACTATTCTCAGAATGACTTGGTTGAGTACTCACCAGTCACAGAAAAGC
ATCTTACGGATGGCATGACAGTAAGAGAATTATGCAGTGCTGCCATAACCATGAGTGATAACACTGCGGC
CAACTTACTTCTGACAACGATCGGAGGACCGAAGGAGCTAACCGCTTTTTTGCACAACATGGGGGATCAT
GTAACTCGCCTTGATCGTTGGGAACCGGAGCTGAATGAAGCCATACCAAACGACGAGCGTGACACCACGA
TGCCTGTAGCAATGGCAACAACGTTGCGCAAACTATTAACTGGCGAACTACTTACTCTAGCTTCCCGGCA
ACAATTAATAGACTGGATGGAGGCGGATAAAGTTGCAGGACCACTTCTGCGCTCGGCCCTTCCGGCTGGC
TGGTTTATTGCTGATAAATCTGGAGCCGGTGAGCGTGGGTCTCGCGGTATCATTGCAGCACTGGGGCCAG
ATGGTAAGCCCTCCCGTATCGTAGTTATCTACACGACGGGGAGTCAGGCAACTATGGATGAACGAAATAG
ACAGATCGCTGAGATAGGTGCCTCACTGATTAAGCATTGGTAACTGTCAGACCAAGTTTACTCATATATA
CTTTAGATTGATTTAAAACTTCATTTTTAATTTAAAAGGATCTAGGTGAAGATCCTTTTTGATAATCTCA
TGACCAAAATCCCTTAACGTGAGTTTTCGTTCCACTGAGCGTCAGACCCCGTAGAAAAGATCAAAGGATC
TTCTTGAGATCCTTTTTTTCTGCGCGTAATCTGCTGCTTGCAAACAAAAAAACCACCGCTACCAGCGGTG
GTTTGTTTGCCGGATCAAGAGCTACCAACTCTTTTTCCGAAGGTAACTGGCTTCAGCAGAGCGCAGATAC
CAAATACTGTTCTTCTAGTGTAGCCGTAGTTAGGCCACCACTTCAAGAACTCTGTAGCACCGCCTACATA
CCTCGCTCTGCTAATCCTGTTACCAGTGGCTGCTGCCAGTGGCGATAAGTCGTGTCTTACCGGGTTGGAC
TCAAGACGATAGTTACCGGATAAGGCGCAGCGGTCGGGCTGAACGGGGGGTTCGTGCACACAGCCCAGCT
TGGAGCGAACGACCTACACCGAACTGAGATACCTACAGCGTGAGCTATGAGAAAGCGCCACGCTTCCCGA
AGGGAGAAAGGCGGACAGGTATCCGGTAAGCGGCAGGGTCGGAACAGGAGAGCGCACGAGGGAGCTTCCA
GGGGGAAACGCCTGGTATCTTTATAGTCCTGTCGGGTTTCGCCACCTCTGACTTGAGCGTCGATTTTTGT
GATGCTCGTCAGGGGGGCGGAGCCTATGGAAAAACGCCAGCAACGCGGCCTTTTTACGGTTCCTGGCCTT
TTGCTGGCCTTTTGCTCACATGTTCTTTCCTGCGTTATCCCCTGATTCTGTGGATAACCGTATTACCGCC
TTTGAGTGAGCTGATACCGCTCGCCGCAGCCGAACGACCGAGCGCAGCGAGTCAGTGAGCGAGGAAGCGG
AAG
